Addgene plasmid #14216: pAG414GPD-ccdB-EYFP
Purpose: (Empty Backbone)
Depositing lab: Susan Lindquist. Depositing organization: Whitehead Institute for Biomedical Research. Publication: A suite of Gateway cloning vectors for high-throughput genetic analysis in Saccharomyces cerevisiae. Alberti S, Gitler AD, Lindquist S. Yeast. 2007 Oct . 24(10):913-9. 10.1002/yea.1502 PubMed 17583893.
Backbone
  Vector backbone: pRS414
  Vector type: Yeast Expression ; Gateway Destination
  Selectable markers: TRP1
Growth in bacteria
  Bacterial resistance: Chloramphenicol and Ampicillin, 25 & 100 μg/mL
  Growth temperature: 37°C
  Growth strain: ccdB Survival
  Growth instructions: DB3.1, ccdB Survival
  Copy number: Unknown
Gene/Insert
  Gene/Insert name: None
  Tag / fusion protein: EYFP (C terminal on backbone)
  Cloning method: Gateway Cloning
  Sequencing primers: 5′ GPDPro_F
Terms and licenses: Academic/Nonprofit Terms; Industry Terms: Not Available to Industry
Depositor comments: Type of plasmid: CEN. This plasmid contains the Gateway technology from Invitrogen; Invitrogen requires purchasing of Gateway Clonase for carrying out the Gateway recombinational cloning reaction http://www.invitrogen.com Please note that the full plasmid sequence is provided as a reference only, and may not match the exact sequence of the plasmid.
How to cite: pAG414GPD-ccdB-EYFP was a gift from Susan Lindquist (Addgene plasmid # 14216 ; http://n2t.net/addgene:14216 ; RRID:Addgene_14216)
