[The description below was written by a language model from this plasmid's Addgene catalogue record and pLannotate feature annotations shown in this document.]
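Description:
pAG414GPD-ccdB-EYFP is an empty Gateway destination vector for protein expression in Saccharomyces cerevisiae, built on the pRS414 shuttle backbone (about 8.1 kb in the depositor's reference sequence, which the record notes may not exactly match the physical plasmid). In yeast it is maintained as a low-copy centromeric plasmid through a CEN6/ARS element and selected by the TRP1 auxotrophic marker under its own promoter. In E. coli it replicates from a high-copy ColE1/pUC-type origin and carries ampicillin resistance on the backbone. An f1 origin, T3 and T7 promoters, and lac/lacZα remnants are carried over from the pBluescript-derived parent.

The expression cassette consists of the strong constitutive GPD (TDH3/GAP) promoter, a Gateway cassette flanked by attR1 and attR2, an EYFP coding sequence and the CYC1 terminator. The Gateway cassette contains a chloramphenicol resistance gene and the ccdB toxin gene. Because CcdB poisons DNA gyrase in ordinary E. coli strains, the unrecombined vector has to be propagated in a ccdB-tolerant strain, with chloramphenicol and ampicillin together retaining the cassette. In an LR recombination with an entry clone, the gene of interest replaces the CmR/ccdB segment, and loss of ccdB provides counter-selection against unreacted vector in standard hosts. The inserted open reading frame then sits upstream of EYFP and, provided it lacks a stop codon and is in frame, is expressed as a C-terminal EYFP fusion.

The plasmid belongs to a suite of yeast Gateway vectors designed for high-throughput genetic analysis. It suits constitutive, near single-copy expression of fluorescently tagged proteins for localization or expression studies.
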