Features (pLannotate 1.2.2; 29 found; start..end, strand, type, name):
     70..573     -  misc_feature   CEN/ARS: S. cerevisiae CEN6 centromere fused to an autonomously replicating sequence
    610..714     +  promoter       AmpR promoter: bla
    715..1575    +  CDS            AmpR: β-lactamase; bla; confers resistance to ampicillin, carbenicillin, and related antibiotics
   1746..2334    +  rep_origin     ori: high-copy-number ColE1/pMB1/pBR322/pUC origin of replication
   2517..2609    +  CDS            lacI (fragment): lac repressor; lacI; The lac repressor binds to the lac operator to inhibit transcription in E. coli. This inhibition can be relieved by adding lactose or isopropyl-β-D-thiogalactopyranoside (IPTG).
   2622..2643    +  protein_bind   CAP binding site: CAP binding activates transcription in the presence of cAMP. E. coli catabolite activator protein
   2658..2688    +  promoter       lac promoter: promoter for the E. coli lac operon
   2696..2712    +  protein_bind   lac operator: The lac repressor binds to the lac operator to inhibit transcription in E. coli. This inhibition can be relieved by adding lactose or isopropyl-β-D-thiogalactopyranoside (IPTG). lac repressor encoded by lacI
   2757..2775    +  promoter       T3 promoter: promoter for bacteriophage T3 RNA polymerase
   2804..3448    +  promoter       GAP promoter: S. cerevisiae TDH3; promoter for glyceraldehyde-3-phosphate dehydrogenase
   3454..3474    +  misc_feature   MCS (fragment): pBluescript multiple cloning site
   3478..3602    +  protein_bind   attR1: mutant version of attR; recombination site for the Gateway® LR reaction LR Clonase™
   3627..3657    +  promoter       lac UV5 promoter: E. coli lac promoter with an "up" mutation
   3681..3710    +  promoter       cat promoter (fragment): promoter of the E. coli cat gene encoding chloramphenicol acetyltransferase
   3711..4370    +  CDS            CmR: chloramphenicol acetyltransferase; cat; confers resistance to chloramphenicol
   4552..4710    +  CDS            ccdA (fragment): CCDA_ECO57 - Also known as H, letA. Experimental evidence at protein level: Swiss-Prot protein existence level 1. Antitoxin component of a type II toxin-antitoxin (TA) system which inhibits the post-segregational killing (PSK) of plasmid-free cells, also referred to as a plasmid addiction system. Binds to and blocks the activity of CcdB; will also remove bound CcdB protein from the CcdB-GyrA complex by forming a CcdA-CcdB complex, a process termed rejuvenation. Functions as a transcriptional corepressor for the ccdAB operon, repression also requires CcdB (By similarity). From Escherichia coli
   4715..5017    +  CDS            ccdB: CCDB_ECOLI - Also known as G, letB, letD. Experimental evidence at protein level: Swiss-Prot protein existence level 1. Toxic component of a type II toxin-antitoxin (TA) system, functioning in plasmid maintainence. Responsible for the post- segregational killing (PSK) of plasmid-free cells, also referred to as a plasmid addiction system. Half-life of over 2 hours. Cell killing by CcdB is accompanied by filamentation, defects in chromosome and plasmid segregation, defects in cell division, formation of anucleate cells, decreased DNA synthesis and plasmid loss. Interferes with the activity of DN
   5061..5185    -  protein_bind   attR2: mutant version of attR; recombination site for the Gateway® LR reaction LR Clonase™
   5189..5216    +  misc_feature   MCS (fragment): pBluescript multiple cloning site
   5217..5936    +  CDS            EYFP: enhanced YFP mammalian codon-optimized
   5943..6190    +  terminator     CYC1 terminator: S. cerevisiae CYC1; transcription terminator for CYC1
   6209..6227    -  promoter       T7 promoter: promoter for bacteriophage T7 RNA polymerase
   6235..6390    +  CDS            lacZα (fragment): LacZα fragment of β-galactosidase; lacZ fragment
   6398..6853    +  rep_origin     f1 ori (sequence partly withheld): f1 bacteriophage origin of replication; arrow indicates direction of (+) strand synthesis
   6854..6905    -  misc_feature   bom (fragment): basis of mobility region from pBR322
   6952..7626    -  CDS            TRP1: phosphoribosylanthranilate isomerase, required for tryptophan biosynthesis; S. cerevisiae TRP1; yeast auxotrophic marker
   7627..7907    -  promoter       TRP1 promoter: S. cerevisiae TRP1
   7908..7957    -  misc_feature   bom (fragment): basis of mobility region from pBR322
   8059..1       -  CDS            rop (fragment) (across the origin): Rop protein, which maintains plasmids at low copy number; rop
>Addgene plasmid #14216 | pAG414GPD-ccdB-EYFP | depositor full sequence | sequence record 7879 | Author sequence
GACGAAAGGGCCTCGTGATACGCCTATTTTTATAGGTTAATGTCATGATAATAATGGTTTCTTAGGACGG
ATCGCTTGCCTGTAACTTACACGCGCCTCGTATCTTTTAATGATGGAATAATTTGGGAATTTACTCTGTG
TTTATTTATTTTTATGTTTTGTATTTGGATTTTAGAAAGTAAATAAAGAAGGTAGAAGAGTTACGGAATG
AAGAAAAAAAAATAAACAAAGGTTTAAAAAATTTCAACAAAAAGCGTACTTTACATATATATTTATTAGA
CAAGAAAAGCAGATTAAATAGATATACATTCGATTAACGATAAGTAAAATGTAAAATCACAGGATTTTCG
TGTGTGGTCTTCTACACAGACAAGATGAAACAATTCGGCATTAATACCTGAGAGCAGGAAGAGCAAGATA
AAAGGTAGTATTTGTTGGCGATCCCCCTAGAGTCTTTTACATCTTCGGAAAACAAAAACTATTTTTTCTT
TAATTTCTTTTTTTACTTTCTATTTTTAATTTATATATTTATATTAAAAAATTTAAATTATAATTATTTT
TATAGCACGTGATGAAAAGGACCCAGGTGGCACTTTTCGGGGAAATGTGCGCGGAACCCCTATTTGTTTA
TTTTTCTAAATACATTCAAATATGTATCCGCTCATGAGACAATAACCCTGATAAATGCTTCAATAATATT
GAAAAAGGAAGAGTATGAGTATTCAACATTTCCGTGTCGCCCTTATTCCCTTTTTTGCGGCATTTTGCCT
TCCTGTTTTTGCTCACCCAGAAACGCTGGTGAAAGTAAAAGATGCTGAAGATCAGTTGGGTGCACGAGTG
GGTTACATCGAACTGGATCTCAACAGCGGTAAGATCCTTGAGAGTTTTCGCCCCGAAGAACGTTTTCCAA
TGATGAGCACTTTTAAAGTTCTGCTATGTGGCGCGGTATTATCCCGTATTGACGCCGGGCAAGAGCAACT
CGGTCGCCGCATACACTATTCTCAGAATGACTTGGTTGAGTACTCACCAGTCACAGAAAAGCATCTTACG
GATGGCATGACAGTAAGAGAATTATGCAGTGCTGCCATAACCATGAGTGATAACACTGCGGCCAACTTAC
TTCTGACAACGATCGGAGGACCGAAGGAGCTAACCGCTTTTTTGCACAACATGGGGGATCATGTAACTCG
CCTTGATCGTTGGGAACCGGAGCTGAATGAAGCCATACCAAACGACGAGCGTGACACCACGATGCCTGTA
GCAATGGCAACAACGTTGCGCAAACTATTAACTGGCGAACTACTTACTCTAGCTTCCCGGCAACAATTAA
TAGACTGGATGGAGGCGGATAAAGTTGCAGGACCACTTCTGCGCTCGGCCCTTCCGGCTGGCTGGTTTAT
TGCTGATAAATCTGGAGCCGGTGAGCGTGGGTCTCGCGGTATCATTGCAGCACTGGGGCCAGATGGTAAG
CCCTCCCGTATCGTAGTTATCTACACGACGGGGAGTCAGGCAACTATGGATGAACGAAATAGACAGATCG
CTGAGATAGGTGCCTCACTGATTAAGCATTGGTAACTGTCAGACCAAGTTTACTCATATATACTTTAGAT
TGATTTAAAACTTCATTTTTAATTTAAAAGGATCTAGGTGAAGATCCTTTTTGATAATCTCATGACCAAA
ATCCCTTAACGTGAGTTTTCGTTCCACTGAGCGTCAGACCCCGTAGAAAAGATCAAAGGATCTTCTTGAG
ATCCTTTTTTTCTGCGCGTAATCTGCTGCTTGCAAACAAAAAAACCACCGCTACCAGCGGTGGTTTGTTT
GCCGGATCAAGAGCTACCAACTCTTTTTCCGAAGGTAACTGGCTTCAGCAGAGCGCAGATACCAAATACT
GTCCTTCTAGTGTAGCCGTAGTTAGGCCACCACTTCAAGAACTCTGTAGCACCGCCTACATACCTCGCTC
TGCTAATCCTGTTACCAGTGGCTGCTGCCAGTGGCGATAAGTCGTGTCTTACCGGGTTGGACTCAAGACG
ATAGTTACCGGATAAGGCGCAGCGGTCGGGCTGAACGGGGGGTTCGTGCACACAGCCCAGCTTGGAGCGA
ACGACCTACACCGAACTGAGATACCTACAGCGTGAGCTATGAGAAAGCGCCACGCTTCCCGAAGGGAGAA
AGGCGGACAGGTATCCGGTAAGCGGCAGGGTCGGAACAGGAGAGCGCACGAGGGAGCTTCCAGGGGGAAA
CGCCTGGTATCTTTATAGTCCTGTCGGGTTTCGCCACCTCTGACTTGAGCGTCGATTTTTGTGATGCTCG
TCAGGGGGGCGGAGCCTATGGAAAAACGCCAGCAACGCGGCCTTTTTACGGTTCCTGGCCTTTTGCTGGC
CTTTTGCTCACATGTTCTTTCCTGCGTTATCCCCTGATTCTGTGGATAACCGTATTACCGCCTTTGAGTG
AGCTGATACCGCTCGCCGCAGCCGAACGACCGAGCGCAGCGAGTCAGTGAGCGAGGAAGCGGAAGAGCGC
CCAATACGCAAACCGCCTCTCCCCGCGCGTTGGCCGATTCATTAATGCAGCTGGCACGACAGGTTTCCCG
ACTGGAAAGCGGGCAGTGAGCGCAACGCAATTAATGTGAGTTACCTCACTCATTAGGCACCCCAGGCTTT
ACACTTTATGCTTCCGGCTCCTATGTTGTGTGGAATTGTGAGCGGATAACAATTTCACACAGGAAACAGC
TATGACCATGATTACGCCAAGCGCGCAATTAACCCTCACTAAAGGGAACAAAAGCTGGAGCTCTTCGAGT
TTATCATTATCAATACTCGCCATTTCAAAGAATACGTAAATAATTAATAGTAGTGATTTTCCTAACTTTA
TTTAGTCAAAAAATTAGCCTTTTAATTCTGCTGTAACCCGTACATGCCCAAAATAGGGGGCGGGTTACAC
AGAATATATAACACCGAAGGTGCCTGGGTGAACAGGTTTATTCCTGGCATCCACTAAATATAATGGAGCC
CGCTTTTTAAGCTGGCATCCAGAAAAAAAAAGAATCCCAGCACCAAAATATTGTTTTCTTCACCAACCAT
CAGTTCATAGGTCCATTCTCTTAGCGCAACTACAGAGAACAGGGGCACAAACAGGCAAAAAACGGGCACA
ACCTCAATGGAGTGATGCAACCTGCCTGGAGTAAATGATGACACAAGGCAATTGACCCACGCATGTATCT
ATCTCATTTTCTTACACCTTCTATTACCTTCTGCTCTCTCTGATTTGGAAAAAGCTGAAAAAAAAGGTTG
AAACCAGTTCCCTGAAATTATTCCCCTACTTGACTAATAAGTATATAAAGACGGTAGGTATTGATTGTAA
TTCTGTAAATCTATTTCTTAAACTTCTTAAATTCTACTTTTATAGTTAGTCTTTTTTTTAGTTTTAAAAC
ACCAGAACTTAGTTTCGACGGATTCTAGAACTAGTGGATCCCCCATCACAAGTTTGTACAAAAAAGCTGA
ACGAGAAACGTAAAATGATATAAATATCAATATATTAAATTAGATTTTGCATAAAAAACAGACTACATAA
TACTGTAAAACACAACATATCCAGTCACTATGGCGGCCGCATTAGGCACCCCAGGCTTTACACTTTATGC
TTCCGGCTCGTATAATGTGTGGATTTTGAGTTAGGATCCGTCGAGATTTTCAGGAGCTAAGGAAGCTAAA
ATGGAGAAAAAAATCACTGGATATACCACCGTTGATATATCCCAATGGCATCGTAAAGAACATTTTGAGG
CATTTCAGTCAGTTGCTCAATGTACCTATAACCAGACCGTTCAGCTGGATATTACGGCCTTTTTAAAGAC
CGTAAAGAAAAATAAGCACAAGTTTTATCCGGCCTTTATTCACATTCTTGCCCGCCTGATGAATGCTCAT
CCGGAATTCCGTATGGCAATGAAAGACGGTGAGCTGGTGATATGGGATAGTGTTCACCCTTGTTACACCG
TTTTCCATGAGCAAACTGAAACGTTTTCATCGCTCTGGAGTGAATACCACGACGATTTCCGGCAGTTTCT
ACACATATATTCGCAAGATGTGGCGTGTTACGGTGAAAACCTGGCCTATTTCCCTAAAGGGTTTATTGAG
AATATGTTTTTCGTCTCAGCCAATCCCTGGGTGAGTTTCACCAGTTTTGATTTAAACGTGGCCAATATGG
ACAACTTCTTCGCCCCCGTTTTCACCATGGGCAAATATTATACGCAAGGCGACAAGGTGCTGATGCCGCT
GGCGATTCAGGTTCATCATGCCGTCTGTGATGGCTTCCATGTCGGCAGAATGCTTAATGAATTACAACAG
TACTGCGATGAGTGGCAGGGCGGGGCGTAAACGCCGCGTGGATCCGGCTTACTAAAAGCCAGATAACAGT
ATGCGTATTTGCGCGCTGATTTTTGCGGTATAAGAATATATACTGATATGTATACCCGAAGTATGTCAAA
AAGAGGTATGCTATGAAGCAGCGTATTACAGTGACAGTTGACAGCGACAGCTATCAGTTGCTCAAGGCAT
ATATGATGTCAATATCTCCGGTCTGGTAAGCACAACCATGCAGAATGAAGCCCGTCGTCTGCGTGCCGAA
CGCTGGAAAGCGGAAAATCAGGAAGGGATGGCTGAGGTCGCCCGGTTTATTGAAATGAACGGCTCTTTTG
CTGACGAGAACAGGGGCTGGTGAAATGCAGTTTAAGGTTTACACCTATAAAAGAGAGAGCCGTTATCGTC
TGTTTGTGGATGTACAGAGTGATATTATTGACACGCCCGGGCGACGGATGGTGATCCCCCTGGCCAGTGC
ACGTCTGCTGTCAGATAAAGTCTCCCGTGAACTTTACCCGGTGGTGCATATCGGGGATGAAAGCTGGCGC
ATGATGACCACCGATATGGCCAGTGTGCCGGTCTCCGTTATCGGGGAAGAAGTGGCTGATCTCAGCCACC
GCGAAAATGACATCAAAAACGCCATTAACCTGATGTTCTGGGGAATATAAATGTCAGGCTCCCTTATACA
CAGCCAGTCTGCAGGTCGACCATAGTGACTGGATATGTTGTGTTTTACAGTATTATGTAGTCTGTTTTTT
ATGCAAAATCTAATTTAATATATTGATATTTATATCATTTTACGTTTCTCGTTCAGCTTTCTTGTACAAA
GTGGTGATGGGCTGCAGGAATTCGATATCAAGCTTAATGGTGAGCAAGGGCGAGGAGCTGTTCACCGGGG
TGGTGCCCATCCTGGTCGAGCTGGACGGCGACGTAAACGGCCACAAGTTCAGCGTGTCCGGCGAGGGCGA
GGGCGATGCCACCTACGGCAAGCTGACCCTGAAGTTCATCTGCACCACCGGCAAGCTGCCCGTGCCCTGG
CCCACCCTCGTGACCACCTTCGGCTACGGCCTGCAGTGCTTCGCCCGCTACCCCGACCACATGAAGCAGC
ACGACTTCTTCAAGTCCGCCATGCCCGAAGGCTACGTCCAGGAGCGCACCATCTTCTTCAAGGACGACGG
CAACTACAAGACCCGCGCCGAGGTGAAGTTCGAGGGCGACACCCTGGTGAACCGCATCGAGCTGAAGGGC
ATCGACTTCAAGGAGGACGGCAACATCCTGGGGCACAAGCTGGAGTACAACTACAACAGCCACAACGTCT
ATATCATGGCCGACAAGCAGAAGAACGGCATCAAGGTGAACTTCAAGATCCGCCACAACATCGAGGACGG
CAGCGTGCAGCTCGCCGACCACTACCAGCAGAACACCCCCATCGGCGACGGCCCCGTGCTGCTGCCCGAC
AACCACTACCTGAGCTACCAGTCCGCCCTGAGCAAAGACCCCAACGAGAAGCGCGATCACATGGTCCTGC
TGGAGTTCGTGACCGCCGCCGGGATCACTCTCGGCATGGACGAGCTGTACAAGTAACTCGAGTCATGTAA
TTAGTTATGTCACGCTTACATTCACGCCCTCCCCCCACATCCGCTCTAACCGAAAAGGAAGGAGTTAGAC
AACCTGAAGTCTAGGTCCCTATTTATTTTTTTATAGTTATGTTAGTATTAAGAACGTTATTTATATTTCA
AATTTTTCTTTTTTTTCTGTACAGACGCGTGTACGCATGTAACATTATACTGAAAACCTTGCTTGAGAAG
GTTTTGGGACGCTCGAAGGCTTTAATTTGCGGCCGGTACCCAATTCGCCCTATAGTGAGTCGTATTACGC
GCGCTCACTGGCCGTCGTTTTACAACGTCGTGACTGGGAAAACCCTGGCGTTACCCAACTTAATCGCCTT
GCAGCACATCCCCCTTTCGCCAGCTGGCGTAATAGCGAAGAGGCCCGCACCGATCGCCCTTCCCAACAGT
TGCGCAGCCTGAATGGCGAATGGCGCG
[124 nt withheld, positions 6398-6521]
C
[91 nt withheld, positions 6523-6613]
A
[49 nt withheld, positions 6615-6663]
CCTTTGACGTTGGAGTCCACGTTCTTT
[37 nt withheld, positions 6691-6727]
ACCCTATCTCGGTCTATTCTTTTGATTTATAAGGGATTTTGCCGATTTCGGCCTATTGGTTAAAAAATGA
GCTGATTTAACAAAAATTTAACGCGAATTTTAACAAAATATTAACGTTTACAATTTCCTGATGCGGTATT
TTCTCCTTACGCATCTGTGCGGTATTTCACACCGCATAGGCAAGTGCACAAACAATACTTAAATAAATAC
TACTCAGTAATAACCTATTTCTTAGCATTTTTGACGAAATTTGCTATTTTGTTAGAGTCTTTTACACCAT
TTGTCTCCACACCTCCGCTTACATCAACACCAATAACGCCATTTAATCTAAGCGCATCACCAACATTTTC
TGGCGTCAGTCCACCAGCTAACATAAAATGTAAGCTTTCGGGGCTCTCTTGCCTTCCAACCCAGTCAGAA
ATCGAGTTCCAATCCAAAAGTTCACCTGTCCCACCTGCTTCTGAATCAAACAAGGGAATAAACGAATGAG
GTTTCTGTGAAGCTGCACTGAGTAGTATGTTGCAGTCTTTTGGAAATACGAGTCTTTTAATAACTGGCAA
ACCGAGGAACTCTTGGTATTCTTGCCACGACTCATCTCCATGCAGTTGGACGATATCAATGCCGTAATCA
TTGACCAGAGCCAAAACATCCTCCTTAGGTTGATTACGAAACACGCCAACCAAGTATTTCGGAGTGCCTG
AACTATTTTTATATGCTTTTACAAGACTTGAAATTTTCCTTGCAATAACCGGGTCAATTGTTCTCTTTCT
ATTGGGCACACATATAATACCCAGCAAGTCAGCATCGGAATCTAGAGCACATTCTGCGGCCTCTGTGCTC
TGCAAGCCGCAAACTTTCACCAATGGACCAGAACTACCTGTGAAATTAATAACAGACATACTCCAAGCTG
CCTTTGTGTGCTTAATCACGTATACTCACGTGCTCAATAGTCACCAATGCCCTCCCTCTTGGCCCTCTCC
TTTTCTTTTTTCGACCGAATTAATTCTTAATCGGCAAAAAAAGAAAAGCTCCGGATCAAGATTGTACGTA
AGGTGACAAGCTATTTTTCAATAAAGAATATCTTCCACTACTGCCATCTGGCGTCATAACTGCAAAGTAC
ACATATATTACGATGCTGTCTATTAAATGCTTCCTATATTATATATATAGTAATGTCGTTTATGGTGCAC
TCTCAGTACAATCTGCTCTGATGCCGCATAGTTAAGCCAGCCCCGACACCCGCCAACACCCGCTGACGCG
CCCTGACGGGCTTGTCTGCTCCCGGCATCCGCTTACAGACAAGCTGTGACCGTCTCCGGGAGCTGCATGT
GTCAGAGGTTTTCACCGTCATCACCGAAACGCGCGA
