>Addgene plasmid #14216 | pAG414GPD-ccdB-EYFP | addgene partial sequence | sequence record 20613 | 14216 with GW3
GTGGCTGATCTCAGCCACCGCGAAAATGACATCAAAAACGCCATTAACCTGATGTTCTGGGGAATATAAA
TGTCAGGCTCCCTTATACACAGCCAGTCTGCAGGTCGACCATAGTGACTGGATATGTTGTGTTTTACAGT
ATTATGTAGTCTGTTTTTTATGCAAAATCTAATTTAATATATTGATATTTATATCATTTTACGTTTCTCG
TTCAGCTTTCTTGTACAAAGTGGTGATGGGCTGCAGGAATTCGATATCAAGCTTAATGGTGAGCAAGGGC
GAGGAGCTGTTCACCGGGGTGGTGCCCATCCTGGTCGAGCTGGACGGCGACGTAAACGGCCACAAGTTCA
GCGTGTCCGGCGAGGGCGAGGGCGATGCCACCTACGGCAAGCTGACCCTGAAGTTCATCTGCACCACCGG
CAAGCTGCCCGTGCCCTGGCCCACCCTCGTGACCACCTTCGGCTACGGCCTGCAGTGCTTCGCCCGCTAC
CCCGACCACATGAAGCAACACGACTTCTTCAAGTCCGCCATGCCCGAAGGCTACGTCCAGAAGCGCACCA
TCTTCTTCAAGG
