>Addgene plasmid #14216 | pAG414GPD-ccdB-EYFP | addgene partial sequence | sequence record 20614 | 14216 with GW5
GTGTAAAGCCTGGGGGTGCCTAATGCGGCCGCCATAGTGACTGGATATGTTGTGTTTTACAGTATTATGT
AGTCTGTTTTTTATGCAAAATCTAATTTAATATATTGATATTTATATCATTTTACGTTTCTCGTTCAGCT
TTTTTGTACAAACTTGTGATGGGGGATCCACTAGTTCTAGAATCCGTCGAAACTAAGTTCTGGTGTTTTA
AAACTAAAAAAAAGACTAACTATAAAAGTAGAATTTAAGAAGTTTAAGAAATAGATTTACAGAATTACAA
TCAATACCTACCGTCTTTATATACTTATTAGTCAAGTAGGGGAATAATTTCAGGGAACTGGTTTCAACCT
TTTTTTTCAGCTTTTTCCAAATCAGAGAGAGCAGAAGGTAATAGAAGGTGTAAGAAAATGAGATAGATAC
ATGCGTGGGTCAATTGCCTTGTGTCATCATTTACTCCAGGCAGGTTGCATCACTCCATTGAGGTTGTGCC
CGTTTTTTGCCTGTTTGTGCCCCTGTTCTCTGTAGTTGCGCTAAAAGAATGGACCTATGAACTGATGGTT
GGTGAAGAAAACAATATTTTGGTGCTGGGATTCTTTTTTTTTCTGGATGCCAGCTTAAAAAGCGGGCTCC
ATT
