>Addgene plasmid #14216 | pAG414GPD-ccdB-EYFP | addgene partial sequence | sequence record 20615 | 14216 with pRS_marker
GGAAGCATTTAATAGAACAGCATCGTAATATATGTGTACTTTGCAGTTATGACGCCAGATGGCAGTAGTG
GAAGATATTCTTTATTGAAAAATAGCTTGTCACCTTACGTACAATCTTGATCCGGAGCTTTTCTTTTTTT
GCCGATTAAGAATTAATTCGGTCGAAAAAAGAAAAGGAGAGGGCCAAGAGGGAGGGCATTGGTGACTATT
GAGCACGTGAGTATACGTGATTAAGCACACAAAGGCAGCTTGGAGTATGTCTGTTATTAATTTCACAGGT
AGTTCTGGTCCATTGGTGAAAGTTTGCGGCTTGCAGAGCACAGAGGCCGCAGAATGTGCTCTAGATTCCG
ATGCTGACTTGCTGGGTATTATATGTGTGCCCAATAGAAAGAGAACAATTGACCCGGTTATTGCAAGGAA
AATTTCAAGTCTTGTAAAAGCATATAAAAATAGTTCAGGCACTCCGAAATACTTGGTTGGCGTGTTTCGT
AATCAACCTAAGGAGGATGTTTTGGCTCTGGTCAATGATTACGGCATTGATATCGTCCAACTGCATGGAG
ATGAGTCGTGGCAAGAATACCAAGAGTTCCTCGGTTTGC
