>Addgene plasmid #14216 | pAG414GPD-ccdB-EYFP | addgene partial sequence | sequence record 127458 | pGEX3 5'-CCGGGAGCTGCATGTGTCAGAGG-3'
CTACACAGACAAGATGAAACAATTCGGCATTAATACCTGAGAGCAGGAAGAGCAAGATAAAAGGTAGTAT
TTGTTGGCGATCCCCCTAGAGTCTTTTACATCTTCGGAAAACAAAAACTATTTTTTCTTTAATTTCTTTT
TTTACTTTCTATTTTTAATTTATATATTTATATTAAAAAATTTAAATTATAATTATTTTTATAGCACGTG
ATGAAAAGGACCCAGGTGGCACTTTTCGGGGAAATGTGCGCGGAACCCCTATTTGTTTATTTTTCTAAAT
ACATTCAAATATGTATCCGCTCATGAGACAATAACCCTGATAAATGCTTCAATAATATTGAAAAAGGAAG
AGTATGAGTATTCAACATTTCCGTGTCGCCCTTATTCCCTTTTTTGCGGCATTTTGCCTTCCTGTTTTTG
CTCACCCAGAAACGCTGGTGAAAGTAAAAGATGCTGAAGATCAGTTGGGTGCACGAGTGGGTTACATCGA
ACTGGATCTCAACAGCGGTAAGATCCTTG
